>Addgene plasmid #231206 | CA245 CMVTO_ERret-H2M-Renin_P2A_mRens-hIL6-rens.1_T2A_mRens-cageIL-10-c-myc_T2A-mCherry | addgene full sequence | sequence record 459396 | Addgene NGS Result
TCTCATAGCTCACGCTGTAGGTATCTCAGTTCGGTGTAGGTCGTTCGCTCCAAGCTGGGCTGTGTGCACG
AACCCCCCGTTCAGCCCGACCGCTGCGCCTTATCCGGTAACTATCGTCTTGAGTCCAACCCGGTAAGACA
CGACTTATCGCCACTGGCAGCAGCCACTGGTAACAGGATTAGCAGAGCGAGGTATGTAGGCGGTGCTACA
GAGTTCTTGAAGTGGTGGCCTAACTACGGCTACACTAGAAGAACAGTATTTGGTATCTGCGCTCTGCTGA
AGCCAGTTACCTTCGGAAAAAGAGTTGGTAGCTCTTGATCCGGCAAACAAACCACCGCTGGTAGCGGTGG
TTTTTTTGTTTGCAAGCAGCAGATTACGCGCAGAAAAAAAGGATCTCAAGAAGATCCTTTGATCTTTTCT
ACGGGGTCTGACGCTCAGTGGAACGAAAACTCACGTTAAGGGATTTTGGTCATGAGATTATCAAAAAGGA
TCTTCACCTAGATCCTTTTAAATTAAAAATGAAGTTTTAAATCAATCTAAAGTATATATGAGTAAACTTG
GTCTGACAGTTACCAATGCTTAATCAGTGAGGCACCTATCTCAGCGATCTGTCTATTTCGTTCATCCATA
GTTGCCTGACTCCCCGTCGTGTAGATAACTACGATACGGGAGGGCTTACCATCTGGCCCCAGTGCTGCAA
TGATACCGCGAGACCCACGCTCACCGGCTCCAGATTTATCAGCAATAAACCAGCCAGCCGGAAGGGCCGA
GCGCAGAAGTGGTCCTGCAACTTTATCCGCCTCCATCCAGTCTATTAATTGTTGCCGGGAAGCTAGAGTA
AGTAGTTCGCCAGTTAATAGTTTGCGCAACGTTGTTGCCATTGCTACAGGCATCGTGGTGTCACGCTCGT
CGTTTGGTATGGCTTCATTCAGCTCCGGTTCCCAACGATCAAGGCGAGTTACATGATCCCCCATGTTGTG
CAAAAAAGCGGTTAGCTCCTTCGGTCCTCCGATCGTTGTCAGAAGTAAGTTGGCCGCAGTGTTATCACTC
ATGGTTATGGCAGCACTGCATAATTCTCTTACTGTCATGCCATCCGTAAGATGCTTTTCTGTGACTGGTG
AGTACTCAACCAAGTCATTCTGAGAATAGTGTATGCGGCGACCGAGTTGCTCTTGCCCGGCGTCAATACG
GGATAATACCGCGCCACATAGCAGAACTTTAAAAGTGCTCATCATTGGAAAACGTTCTTCGGGGCGAAAA
CTCTCAAGGATCTTACCGCTGTTGAGATCCAGTTCGATGTAACCCACTCGTGCACCCAACTGATCTTCAG
CATCTTTTACTTTCACCAGCGTTTCTGGGTGAGCAAAAACAGGAAGGCAAAATGCCGCAAAAAAGGGAAT
AAGGGCGACACGGAAATGTTGAATACTCATACTCTTCCTTTTTCAATATTATTGAAGCATTTATCAGGGT
TATTGTCTCATGAGCGGATACATATTTGAATGTATTTAGAAAAATAAACAAATAGGGGTTCCGCGCACAT
TTCCCCGAAAAGTGCCACCTGACGTCGACGGATCGGGAGATCTCCCGATCCCCTATGGTGCACTCTCAGT
ACAATCTGCTCTGATGCCGCATAGTTAAGCCAGTATCTGCTCCCTGCTTGTGTGTTGGAGGTCGCTGAGT
AGTGCGCGAGCAAAATTTAAGCTACAACAAGGCAAGGCTTGACCGACAATTGCATGAAGAATCTGCTTAG
GGTTAGGCGTTTTGCGCTGCTTCGTACGGGCCAGATATACGCGTTGACATTGATTATTGACTAGTTATTA
ATAGTAATCAATTACGGGGTCATTAGTTCATAGCCCATATATGGAGTTCCGCGTTACATAACTTACGGTA
AATGGCCCGCCTGGCTGACCGCCCAACGACCCCCGCCCATTGACGTCAATAATGACGTATGTTCCCATAG
TAACGCCAATAGGGACTTTCCATTGACGTCAATGGGTGGAGTATTTACGGTAAACTGCCCACTTGGCAGT
ACATCAAGTGTATCATATGCCAAGTACGCCCCCTATTGACGTCAATGACGGTAAATGGCCCGCCTGGCAT
TATGCCCAGTACATGACCTTATGGGACTTTCCTACTTGGCAGTACATCTACGTATTAGTCATCGCTATTA
CCATGGTGATGCGGTTTTGGCAGTACATCAATGGGCGTGGATAGCGGTTTGACTCACGGGGATTTCCAAG
TCTCCACCCCATTGACGTCAATGGGAGTTTGTTTTGGCACCAAAATCAACGGGACTTTCCAAAATGTCGT
AACAACTCCGCCCCATTGACGCAAATGGGCGGTAGGCGTGTACGGTGGGAGGTCTATATAAGCAGAGCTC
TCCCTATCAGTGATAGAGATCTCCCTATCAGTGATAGAGATCGTCGACGAGCTCGTTTAGTGAACCGTCA
GATCGCCTGGAGACGCCATCCACGCTGTTTTGACCTCCATAGAAGACACCGGGACCGATCCAGCCTCCGG
ACTCTAGCGTTTAAACTTAAGCTTGCCACCATGGACGGTTGGAGAAGGATGCCCCGGTGGGGCCTTTTGC
TGCTCCTGTGGGGAAGCTGCACCTTCGGGGCTAGCCTCACTCTCGGTAATACTACTTCCTCAGTCATCTT
AACCAACTACATGGATACGCAGTATTACGGGGAAATCGGCATTGGCACACCCCCTCAGACTTTTAAGGTA
GTTTTTGATACTGGGTCTAGCAATGTTTGGGTCCCTAGCAGTAAGTGTTCCCGCCTGTATACAGCGTGTG
TTTACCATAAGTTATTTGACGCCTCAGACTCCTCTAGCTATAAACACAACGGCACCGAGCTCACCATCCA
CTACAGCACAGGGACTGTTTCGGGGTTTCTGTCCCAGGACATTATTACAGTGGGAGGTATTACAGTGACC
CAAATGTTTGGGGAGGTGACCGAGATGCCGGCTCTGCCGTTCATGCTGGCAGAGTTCGACGGGGTCGTTG
GCATGGGCTTCATCGAGCAGGCTGTGGGGCGGGTAACCCCCATCTTCGACAACATCATTAGCCAGGGCGT
GCTAAAGGAGGACGTGTTCAGCTTTTATTACAATAGAGATTCTGAAAACTCTCAGAGTTTGGGCGGCCAG
ATAGTGCTTGGAGGCAGTGATCCCCAGCACTACGAAGGCAATTTTCACTATATAAATCTGATCAAAACTG
GGGTGTGGCAGATCCAGATGAAGGGGGTGTCAGTGGGTTCCTCTACGTTATTGTGCGAGGACGGATGTCT
GGCCGTGGTAGACACTGGAGCTAGTTACATCAGCGGCTCAACCAGCTCAATTGAAAAGCTGATGGAGGCA
CTGGGAGCAAAAAAGCGGTTGTTCGATTACGTCGTGAAATGTAATGAGGGACCTACCCTGCCCGACATCT
CTTTCCATCTGGGTGGAAAAGAGTATACTCTGACAAGCGCCGATTACGTATTTCAGGAGTCCTACTCGTC
CAAAAAACTCTGCACGTTAGCAATCCACGCCATGGACATCCCTCCACCAACCGGACCTACCTGGGCTCTG
GGGGCCACATTTATACGAAAATTCTATACCGAGTTCGATCGCAGGAACAACCGTATCGGCTTTGCACTTG
CCAGGGGCGCCGGGACAGGAGGGTCTGGGGGTGGCACTGGCGGATCTGGAGGAGACTACAAGGACGATGA
CGACAACGGCGGATCGGGGGGGTCTGGTGGTAGTGGCGGTTCGGGGGGAGGCACAGGTGGATCCATGGCT
CTCATTGTCTTGGGCGGTGTGGCCGGGTTACTGCTGTTCATCGGACTTGGCATATTTTTCGGGGGCGGCT
CTCTCGAGAACTTGTACTTCCAGAGTGGCAGTGGAGGTACCCTTCTCGAAGCCCTGACCTTAGCCAGTGC
ACGGGGACCCCTGAGGAAGAGATCTGTGCCAATGGCTAAGGCGAAACCGAAATTCTCCATCTCACCTGAC
AGCTTGAGCGGAAGCGGAGCTACTAACTTCAGCCTGCTGAAGCAGGCTGGCGACGTGGAAGAAAACCCAG
GACCTATGAACAGCTTCTCTACCAGCGCTTTTGGACCCGTGGCCTTTTCGTTGGGCCTGCTTCTCGTTCT
TCCTGCCGCATTCCCTGCACCAGTCCCCCCAGGCGAAGATTCTAAAGATGTGGCTGCTCCACACAGACAG
CCCCTTACTAGCAGTGAACGTATTGATAAACAGATCAGGTACATCCTGGACGGAATCTCAGCCCTAAGAA
AAGAGACATGCAATAAGTCCAACATGTGTGAGAGTTCCAAGGAGGCCCTCGCCGAGAATAACCTGAATCT
ACCCAAGATGGCCGAGAAGGACGGTTGTTTCCAGAGTGGGTTTAACGAAGAGACTTGCCTGGTGAAAATT
ATAACCGGGCTGCTGGAATTCGAAGTGTACCTGGAGTATTTGCAAAATCGGTTCGAGTCATCTGAAGAGC
AGGCCAGGGCTGTCCAGATGTCTACCAAAGTATTAATCCAGTTCTTGCAGAAGAAAGCTAAGAACCTGGA
TGCATACATCCATCCCTTCCACCTGCTCTACCACAACAAGAGCATAACAACTCCTGACCCCACCACAAAC
GCGAGCCTGCTTACAAAGCTCCAGGCGCAGAATCAGTGGTTACAAGACATGACGACCCATCTGATTCTCC
GATCATTTAAGGAATTTTTGCAATCCTCCCTCCGGGCACTGCGCCAAATGGAAGGTCGGGGGAGTTTGCT
TACCTGTGGCGATGTCGAGGAGAATCCAGGACCCATGCACTCCTCCGCGCTCTTGTGTTGCCTAGTTTTA
TTGACCGGAGTCCGCGCATCACCTGGGCAAGGCACTCAGAGTGAAAATTCTTGCACTCACTTCCCTGGAA
TTCTCCCCAACATGCTCAGAGACCTGCGAGATGCTTTCTCTAGAGTCAAAACGTTCTTTCAAATGAAGGA
CCAGCTAGATAATCTTTTGCTGAAAGAGTCCCTTCTCGAGGATTTTAAAGGCTATCTGGGCTGTCAGGCT
CTTAGCGAGATGATACAGTTCTACCTCGAGGAGGTGATGCCACAGGCTGAGAACCAAGACCCAGACATTA
AAGCCCATGTAATCTCACTGGGGGAAAACCTGAACACATTACGCCTGCGGCTGCGGAGGTGCCATAGGCT
GCTGCCTTGTGAAAATGGTGGGGGCAGTGGAGGCAAGAGCAAGGCCGTGGAACAGGTGAAGAATGCCTTT
AATAAGCTGCAGGAAAAGGGGATCTACAAGGCAATGAGCGAGTTTGATATATTCATCAACTATATCGAGG
CCTACATGACCATGAAAATTCGTAACGGCGCCTACATCCATCCCTTCCACCTGCTCTACCACAACAAGAG
CGGCGGTGGGGGATCTGGTGGAGGGGGATCAGGAGGTGGCGGATCCCATGGCACTGAGCTTCCATCTCCT
CCTTCTGTATGGTTCGAAGCAGAGTTCTTCCATCACATTCTGCATTGGACTCCCATTCCAAACCAATCGG
AGAGCACCTGCTACGAAGTGGCTCTGTTAAGATACGGCATTGAGTCTTGGAACAGCATCAGCAACTGCTC
ACAAACGCTCTCTTATGATTTGACCGCGGTGACACTTGACCTCTACCACTCAAACGGCTATAGAGCCCGG
GTTCGAGCCGTGGATGGCTCCCGACACTCCAACTGGACCGTCACTAATACACGGTTTAGCGTGGACGAGG
TGACCCTGACAGTGGGAAGTGTGAACCTCGAAATTCATAACGGGTTTATTCTGGGAAAAATACAGCTGCC
TCGTCCAAAGATGGCACCAGCCAACGACACGTACGAAAGCATTTTCAGCCACTTCCGGGAGTACGAAATC
GCAATCCGCAAGGTACCGGGTAATTTTACTTTTACCCACAAGAAGGTTAAGCACGAAAACTTCAGCTTGT
TAACCTCTGGCGAGGTCGGAGAGTTTTGCGTGCAAGTGAAGCCTAGCGTCGCTTCACGCTCCAATAAAGG
TATGTGGAGTAAAGAGGAGTGCATCAGTCTCACAAGGCAGTATTTTACGGTCACCAATGAGCAGAAGCTC
ATCAGCGAAGAGGACCTGGAGGGACGGGGAAGTTTGCTTACCTGTGGCGATGTCGAGGAGAATCCAGGTC
CCATGGTGAGCAAGGGCGAGGAGGATAACATGGCCATCATCAAGGAGTTCATGCGCTTCAAGGTGCACAT
GGAGGGCTCCGTGAACGGCCACGAGTTCGAGATCGAGGGCGAGGGCGAGGGCCGCCCCTACGAGGGCACC
CAGACCGCCAAGCTGAAGGTGACCAAGGGTGGCCCCCTGCCCTTCGCCTGGGACATCCTGTCCCCTCAGT
TCATGTACGGCTCCAAGGCCTACGTGAAGCACCCCGCCGACATTCCCGACTACTTGAAGCTGTCCTTCCC
CGAGGGCTTCAAGTGGGAGCGCGTGATGAACTTCGAGGACGGCGGCGTGGTGACCGTGACCCAGGACTCC
TCCCTGCAGGACGGCGAGTTCATCTACAAGGTGAAGCTGCGCGGCACCAACTTCCCCTCCGACGGCCCCG
TAATGCAGAAGAAGACCATGGGCTGGGAGGCCTCCTCCGAGCGGATGTACCCCGAGGACGGCGCCCTGAA
GGGCGAGATCAAGCAGAGGCTGAAGCTGAAGGACGGCGGCCACTACGACGCTGAGGTCAAGACCACCTAC
AAGGCCAAGAAGCCCGTGCAGCTGCCCGGCGCCTACAACGTCAACATCAAGTTGGACATCACCTCCCACA
ACGAGGACTACACCATCGTGGAACAGTACGAACGCGCCGAGGGCCGCCACTCCACCGGCGGCATGGACGA
GCTGTACAAGTAGGGCCCGAACAAAAACTCATCTCAGAAGAGGATCTGAATAGCGCCGTCGACCATCATC
ATAATCATCATTGAGTTTAAACCCGCTGATCAGCCTCGACTGTGCCTTCTAGTTGCCAGCCATCTGTTGT
TTGCCCCTCCCCCGTGCCTTCCTTGACCCTGGAAGGTGCCACTCCCACTGTCCTTTCCTAATAAAATGAG
GAAATTGCATCGCATTGTCTGAGTAGGTGTCATTCTATTCTGGGGGGTGGGGTGGGGCAGGACAGCAAGG
GGGAGGATTGGGAAGACAATAGCAGGCATGCTGGGGATGCGGTGGGCTCTATGGAGATCTATCGATGTTC
TGGGGATGCGGTGGGCTCTATGGCTTCTGAGGCGGAAAGAACCAGCTGGGGCTCTAGGGGGTATCCCC
[124 nt withheld, positions 7279-7402]
C
[91 nt withheld, positions 7404-7494]
AGGGTGATGGTTCACGTACCTAGAAGTTCCTATTCCGAAGTTCCTATTCTCTAGAAAGTATAGGAACTTC
CTTGGCCAAAAAGCCTGAACTCACCGCGACGTCTGTCGAGAAGTTTCTGATCGAAAAGTTCGACAGCGTC
TCCGACCTGATGCAGCTCTCGGAGGGCGAAGAATCTCGTGCTTTCAGCTTCGATGTAGGAGGGCGTGGAT
ATGTCCTGCGGGTAAATAGCTGCGCCGATGGTTTCTACAAAGATCGTTATGTTTATCGGCACTTTGCATC
GGCCGCGCTCCCGATTCCGGAAGTGCTTGACATTGGGGAATTCAGCGAGAGCCTGACCTATTGCATCTCC
CGCCGTGCACAGGGTGTCACGTTGCAAGACCTGCCTGAAACCGAACTGCCCGCTGTTCTGCAGCCGGTCG
CGGAGGCCATGGATGCGATCGCTGCGGCCGATCTTAGCCAGACGAGCGGGTTCGGCCCATTCGGACCGCA
AGGAATCGGTCAATACACTACATGGCGTGATTTCATATGCGCGATTGCTGATCCCCATGTGTATCACTGG
CAAACTGTGATGGACGACACCGTCAGTGCGTCCGTCGCGCAGGCTCTCGATGAGCTGATGCTTTGGGCCG
AGGACTGCCCCGAAGTCCGGCACCTCGTGCACGCGGATTTCGGCTCCAACAATGTCCTGACGGACAATGG
CCGCATAACAGCGGTCATTGACTGGAGCGAGGCGATGTTCGGGGATTCCCAATACGAGGTCGCCAACATC
TTCTTCTGGAGGCCGTGGTTGGCTTGTATGGAGCAGCAGACGCGCTACTTCGAGCGGAGGCATCCGGAGC
TTGCAGGATCGCCGCGGCTCCGGGCGTATATGCTCCGCATTGGTCTTGACCAACTCTATCAGAGCTTGGT
TGACGGCAATTTCGATGATGCAGCTTGGGCGCAGGGTCGATGCGACGCAATCGTCCGATCCGGAGCCGGG
ACTGTCGGGCGTACACAAATCGCCCGCAGAAGCGCGGCCGTCTGGACCGATGGCTGTGTAGAAGTACTCG
CCGATAGTGGAAACCGACGCCCCAGCACTCGTCCGAGGGCAAAGGAATAGCACGTACTACGAGATTTCGA
TTCCACCGCCGCCTTCTATGAAAGGTTGGGCTTCGGAATCGTTTTCCGGGACGCCGGCTGGATGATCCTC
CAGCGCGGGGATCTCATGCTGGAGTTCTTCGCCCACCCCAACTTGTTTATTGCAGCTTATAATGGTTACA
AATAAAGCAATAGCATCACAAATTTCACAAATAAAGCATTTTTTTCACTGCATTCTAGTTGTGGTTTGTC
CAAACTCATCAATGTATCTTATCATGTCTGTATACCGTCGACCTCTAGCTAGAGCTTGGCGTAATCATGG
TCATAGCTGTTTCCTGTGTGAAATTGTTATCCGCTCACAATTCCACACAACATACGAGCCGGAAGCATAA
AGTGTAAAGCCTGGGGTGCCTAATGAGTGAGCTAACTCACATTAATTGCGTTGCGCTCACTGCCCGCTTT
CCAGTCGGGAAACCTGTCGTGCCAGCTGCATTAATGAATCGGCCAACGCGCGGGGAGAGGCGGTTTGCGT
ATTGGGCGCTCTTCCGCTTCCTCGCTCACTGACTCGCTGCGCTCGGTCGTTCGGCTGCGGCGAGCGGTAT
CAGCTCACTCAAAGGCGGTAATACGGTTATCCACAGAATCAGGGGATAACGCAGGAAAGAACATGTGAGC
AAAAGGCCAGCAAAAGGCCAGGAACCGTAAAAAGGCCGCGTTGCTGGCGTTTTTCCATAGGCTCCGCCCC
CCTGACGAGCATCACAAAAATCGACGCTCAAGTCAGAGGTGGCGAAACCCGACAGGACTATAAAGATACC
AGGCGTTTCCCCCTGGAAGCTCCCTCGTGCGCTCTCCTGTTCCGACCCTGCCGCTTACCGGATACCTGTC
CGCCTTTCTCCCTTCGGGAAGCGTGGCGCTT
Features (pLannotate 1.2.2; 29 found; start..end, strand, type, name):
    570..1430    -  CDS            AmpR: β-lactamase; bla; confers resistance to ampicillin, carbenicillin, and related antibiotics
   1431..1535    -  promoter       AmpR promoter: bla
   1594..1646    -  misc_feature   bom (fragment): basis of mobility region from pBR322
   1796..2175    +  enhancer       CMV enhancer: human cytomegalovirus immediate early enhancer
   2176..2379    +  promoter       CMV promoter: human cytomegalovirus (CMV) immediate early promoter
   2381..2400    +  promoter       PLtetO-1 promoter (fragment): modified phage lambda PL promoter with tet operator sites (Lutz and Bujard, 1997)
   2402..2421    +  promoter       PLtetO-1 promoter (fragment): modified phage lambda PL promoter with tet operator sites (Lutz and Bujard, 1997)
   2429..2462    +  promoter       TRE3GV promoter (fragment): 3rd-generation Tet-responsive promoter that can be activated by binding of Tet-On® 3G, optimized for retroviral and lentiviral vectors
   2551..3645    +  CDS            REN (fragment): RENI_HUMAN - Experimental evidence at protein level: Swiss-Prot protein existence level 1. Renin is a highly specific endopeptidase, whose only known function is to generate angiotensin I from angiotensinogen in the plasma, initiating a cascade of reactions that produce an elevation of blood pressure and increased sodium retention by the kidney. From Homo sapiens (Human).
   3775..3840    +  CDS            CD4 (fragment): CD4_HUMAN - Experimental evidence at protein level: Swiss-Prot protein existence level 1. (Microbial infection) Primary receptor for human immunodeficiency virus-1 (HIV-1) (PubMed:2214026, PubMed:16331979, PubMed:9641677, PubMed:12089508). Down-regulated by HIV-1 Vpu (PubMed:17346169). Acts as a receptor for Human Herpes virus 7/HHV-7 (PubMed:7909607). From Homo sapiens (Human).
   3889..3999    +  CDS            KCNJ11 (fragment): KCJ11_HUMAN - Experimental evidence at protein level: Swiss-Prot protein existence level 1. This receptor is controlled by G proteins. Inward rectifier potassium channels are characterized by a greater tendency to allow potassium to flow into the cell rather than out of it. Their voltage dependence is regulated by the concentration of extracellular potassium; as external potassium is raised, the voltage range of the channel opening shifts to more positive voltages. The inward rectification is mainly due to the blockage of outward current by internal magnesium. Can be blocked by extracellular b
   4042..4058    +  CDS            P2A (fragment): 2A peptide from porcine teschovirus-1 polyprotein Eukaryotic ribosomes fail to insert a peptide bond between the Gly and Pro residues, yielding separate polypeptides.
   4066..4740    +  CDS            IL6: IL6_HUMAN - Also known as IFNB2. Experimental evidence at protein level: Swiss-Prot protein existence level 1. Acts as an essential factor in bone homeostasis and on vessels directly or indirectly by induction of VEGF, resulting in increased angiogenesis activity and vascular permeability (PubMed:17075861, PubMed:12794819). Induces, through 'trans-signaling' and synergistically with IL1B and TNF, the production of VEGF (PubMed:12794819). Involved in metabolic controls, is discharged into the bloodstream after muscle contraction increasing lipolysis and improving insulin resistance (PubMed:2082
   4795..5346    +  CDS            IL10: IL10_HUMAN - Experimental evidence at protein level: Swiss-Prot protein existence level 1. Major immune regulatory cytokine that acts on many cells of the immune system where it has profound anti-inflammatory functions, limiting excessive tissue disruption caused by inflammation. Mechanistically, IL10 binds to its heterotetrameric receptor comprising IL10RA and IL10RB leading to JAK1 and STAT2-mediated phosphorylation of STAT3 (PubMed:16982608). In turn, STAT3 translocates to the nucleus where it drives expression of anti-inflammatory mediators (PubMed:18025162). Targets antigen-presenting cel
   5437..6078    +  CDS            IL10RA (fragment): I10R1_HUMAN - Also known as IL10R. Experimental evidence at protein level: Swiss-Prot protein existence level 1. Cell surface receptor for the cytokine IL10 that participates in IL10-mediated anti-inflammatory functions, limiting excessive tissue disruption caused by inflammation. Upon binding to IL10, induces a conformational change in IL10RB, allowing IL10RB to bind IL10 as well (PubMed:16982608). In turn, the heterotetrameric assembly complex, composed of two subunits of IL10RA and IL10RB, activates the kinases JAK1 and TYK2 that are constitutively associated with IL10RA and IL10RB respecti
   6163..6870    +  CDS            mCherry: mCherry is a basic (constitutively fluorescent) red fluorescent protein published in 2004, derived from Discosoma sp.. It is reported to be a very rapidly-maturing monomer with low acid sensitivity.
   6970..7194    +  polyA_signal   bGH poly(A) signal: bovine growth hormone polyadenylation signal
   7210..7233    +  polyA_signal   bGH poly(A) signal (fragment): bovine growth hormone polyadenylation signal
   7237..7258    +  promoter       SV40 promoter (fragment): SV40 enhancer and early promoter
   7279..7512    +  rep_origin     f1 ori (fragment) (sequence partly withheld): f1 bacteriophage origin of replication; arrow indicates direction of (+) strand synthesis
   7517..7564    +  protein_bind   FRT: FLP-mediated recombination occurs in the 8-bp core sequence TCTAGAAA (Turan and Bode, 2011). FLP recombinase from the Saccharomyces cerevisiae 2μ plasmid
   7572..8594    +  CDS            HygR: aminoglycoside phosphotransferase from E. coli; aph(4)-Ia; confers resistance to hygromycin
   8604..8729    +  CDS            ble (fragment): BLE_KLEPN - Experimental evidence at protein level: Swiss-Prot protein existence level 1. Binding protein with a strong affinity to the bleomycin family of antibiotics. Binds to CL990; an antimitotic-antibiotic compound. From Klebsiella pneumoniae.
   8724..8845    +  polyA_signal   SV40 poly(A) signal: SV40 polyadenylation signal
   8918..8934    -  protein_bind   lac operator: The lac repressor binds to the lac operator to inhibit transcription in E. coli. This inhibition can be relieved by adding lactose or isopropyl-β-D-thiogalactopyranoside (IPTG). lac repressor encoded by lacI
   8942..8972    -  promoter       lac promoter: promoter for the E. coli lac operon
   8987..9008    -  protein_bind   CAP binding site: CAP binding activates transcription in the presence of cAMP. E. coli catabolite activator protein
   9021..9113    -  CDS            lacI (fragment): lac repressor; lacI; The lac repressor binds to the lac operator to inhibit transcription in E. coli. This inhibition can be relieved by adding lactose or isopropyl-β-D-thiogalactopyranoside (IPTG).
   9296..399     -  rep_origin     ori (across the origin): high-copy-number ColE1/pMB1/pBR322/pUC origin of replication
