[The description below was written by a language model from this plasmid's Addgene catalogue record and pLannotate feature annotations shown in this document.]
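Description:
CA245 is a 9,485-nt mammalian expression plasmid built on a CMVTO-FlpIn backbone. It is propagated in E. coli at high copy from a ColE1/pUC-type origin under ampicillin selection (AmpR). The backbone carries an FRT site placed directly upstream of a hygromycin resistance coding sequence with an SV40 poly(A) signal. This is the usual Flp-In layout, in which FLP-mediated recombination into a genomic FRT landing pad supplies a promoter to HygR, allowing selection of single-copy stable integrants. Expression of the payload is driven by the CMV enhancer/promoter followed by short tet operator matches. This is consistent with a tetracycline-repressible "CMV-TO" promoter that is inducible in cells expressing Tet repressor. The transcript ends at a bGH poly(A) signal.

The insert is a single open reading frame divided by 2A ribosome-skipping peptides into four products. The first is human renin, with recorded mutations L147I, R148H, I203V and L290V that presumably correspond to the "H2M" label. It is fused to a CD4-derived segment and a KCNJ11-derived segment, which probably supply the membrane anchor and the ER-retention ("ERret") signal. After P2A comes human IL-6 with engineered renin cleavage sites ("mRens", "rens.1"), described in the record as "cleaveIL-6". After a T2A comes "cageIL-10", which is IL-10 joined to an IL10RA fragment and carries a c-myc tag according to the name; the tag is not annotated in the feature table. A final T2A precedes mCherry, which reports expression.

The stated purpose is single-transcript delivery of an orthogonalized human protease together with two secreted cytokine substrates. By their names, renin cleavage would uncage IL-10 and cut IL-6, though the record does not spell out these outcomes.
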