Addgene plasmid #231206: CA245 CMVTO_ERret-H2M-Renin_P2A_mRens-hIL6-rens.1_T2A_mRens-cageIL-10-c-myc_T2A-mCherry
Purpose: Single transcript cageIL-10 (mRens) + cleaveIL-6 (mRens) + ER-renin (H2M)
Depositing lab: Xiaojing Gao. Depositing organization: Stanford University. Publication: Orthogonalized human protease control of secreted signals. Aldrete CA, Call CC, Sant'Anna LE, Vlahos AE, Pei J, Cong Q, Gao XJ. Nat Chem Biol. 2025 Jan 15. doi: 10.1038/s41589-024-01831-x. PubMed 39814991.
Backbone
  Vector backbone: CMVTO-FlpIn
  Vector type: Mammalian Expression
Growth in bacteria
  Bacterial resistance: Ampicillin, 100 μg/mL
  Growth temperature: 37°C
  Growth strain: DH5alpha
  Copy number: High Copy
Gene/Insert
  Gene/Insert name: ERret-H2M-Renin_P2A_mRens-hIL6-rens.1_T2A_mRens-cageIL-10-c-myc_T2A-mCherry
  Species: H. sapiens (human)
  Mutation: L147I, R148H, I203V, L290V
  Entrez Gene: IL10 (a.k.a. CSIF, GVHDS, IL-10, IL10A, TGIF)
  Cloning method: Ligation Independent Cloning
Terms and licenses: Academic/Nonprofit Terms; Industry Terms: Not Available to Industry
How to cite: CA245 CMVTO_ERret-H2M-Renin_P2A_mRens-hIL6-rens.1_T2A_mRens-cageIL-10-c-myc_T2A-mCherry was a gift from Xiaojing Gao (Addgene plasmid # 231206 ; http://n2t.net/addgene:231206 ; RRID:Addgene_231206)
